>Addgene plasmid #153852 | pGBW-m4135860 | addgene full sequence | sequence record 300401 | Ginkgo NGS Result
TGGTAAGCCCTCCCGTATCGTAGTTATCTACACGACGGGGAGTCAGGCAACTATGGATGAACGAAATAGA
CAGATCGCTGAGATAGGTGCCTCACTGATTAAGCATTGGTAACCGATTCTAGGTGCATTGGCGCAGAAAA
AAATGCCTGATGCGACGCTGCGCGTCTTATACTCCCACATATGCCAGATTCAGCAACGGATACGGCTTCC
CCAACTTGCCCACTTCCATACGTGTCCTCCTTACCAGAAATTTATCCTTAAGATCCCGAATCGTTTAAAC
TCGACTCTGGCTCTATCGAATCTCCGTCGTTTCGAGCTTACGCGAACAGCCGTGGCGCTCATTTGCTCGT
CGGGCATCGAATCTCGTCAGCTATCGTCAGCTTACCTTTTTGGCAGCGATCGCGGCTCCCGACATCTTGG
ACCATTAGCTCCACAGGTATCTTCTTCCCTCTAGTGGTCATAACAGCAGCTTCAGCTACCTCTCAATTCA
AAAAACCCCTCAAGACCCGTTTAGAGGCCCCAAGGGGTTATGCTATCAATCGTTGCGTTACACACACAAA
AAACCAACACACATCCATCTTCGATGGATAGCGATTTTATTATCTAACTGCTGATCGAGTGTAGCCAGAT
CTAGTAATCAATTACGGGGTCATTAGTTCATAGCCCATATATGGAGTTCCGCGTTACATAACTTACGGTA
AATGGCCCGCCTGGCTGACCGCCCAACGACCCCCGCCCATTGACGTCAATAATGACGTATGTTCCCATAG
TAACGCCAATAGGGACTTTCCATTGACGTCAATGGGTGGAGTATTTACGGTAAACTGCCCACTTGGCAGT
ACATCAAGTGTATCATATGCCAAGTACGCCCCCTATTGACGTCAATGACGGTAAATGGCCCGCCTGGCAT
TATGCCCAGTACATGACCTTATGGGACTTTCCTACTTGGCAGTACATCTACGTATTAGTCATCGCTATTA
CCATGCTGATGCGGTTTTGGCAGTACATCAATGGGCGTGGATAGCGGTTTGACTCACGGGGATTTCCAAG
TCTCCACCCCATTGACGTCAATGGGAGTTTGTTTTGGCACCAAAATCAACGGGACTTTCCAAAATGTCGT
AACAACTCCGCCCCATTGACGCAAATGGGCGGTAGGCGTGTACGGTGGGAGGTCTATATAAGCAGAGCTG
GTTTAGTGAACCGTCAGATCAGATCTTTGTCGATCCTACCATCCACTCGACACACCCGCCAGCGGCCGCC
ACCATGGCTGATGCACAATCGTTTTTAAACCGGGTTTGCGGTGTAAGTGCAGCCCGTCTTACACCGTGCG
GCACAGGCACTAGTACTGATGTCGTATACAGGGCTTTTGACATCTACAATGATAAAGTAGCTGGTTTTGC
TAAATTCCTAAAAACTAATTGTTGTCGCTTCCAAGAAAAGGACGAAGATGACAATTTAATTGATTCTTAC
TTTGTAGTTAAGAGACACACTTTCTCTAACTACCAACATGAAGAAACAATTTATAATTTACTTAAGGATT
GTCCAGCTGTTGCTAAACATGACTTCTTTAAGTTTAGAATAGACGGTGACATGGTACCACATATATCACG
TCAACGTCTTACTAAATACACAATGGCAGACCTCGTCTATGCTTTAAGGCATTTTGATGAAGGTAATTGT
GACACATTAAAAGAAATACTTGTCACATACAATTGTTGTGATGATGATTATTTCAATAAAAAGGACTGGT
ATGATTTTGTAGAAAACCCAGATATATTACGCGTATACGCCAACTTAGGTGAACGTGTACGCCAAGCTTT
GTTAAAAACAGTACAATTCTGTGATGCCATGCGAAATGCTGGTATTGTTGGTGTACTGACATTAGATAAT
CAAGATCTCAATGGTAACTGGTATGATTTCGGTGATTTCATACAAACCACGCCAGGTAGTGGAGTTCCTG
TTGTAGATTCTTATTATTCATTGTTAATGCCTATATTAACCTTGACCAGGGCTTTAACTGCAGAGTCACA
TGTTGACACTGACTTAACAAAGCCTTACATTAAGTGGGATTTGTTAAAATATGACTTCACGGAAGAGAGG
TTAAAACTCTTTGACCGTTATTTTAAATATTGGGATCAGACATACCACCCAAATTGTGTTAACTGTTTGG
ATGACAGATGCATTCTGCATTGTGCAAACTTTAATGTTTTATTCTCTACAGTGTTCCCACCTACAAGTTT
TGGACCACTAGTGAGAAAAATATTTGTTGATGGTGTTCCATTTGTAGTTTCAACTGGATACCACTTCAGA
GAGCTAGGTGTTGTACATAATCAGGATGTAAACTTACATAGCTCTAGACTTAGTTTTAAGGAATTACTTG
TGTATGCTGCTGACCCTGCTATGCACGCTGCTTCTGGTAATCTATTACTAGATAAACGCACTACGTGCTT
TTCAGTAGCTGCACTTACTAACAATGTTGCTTTTCAAACTGTCAAACCCGGTAATTTTAACAAAGACTTC
TATGACTTTGCTGTGTCTAAGGGTTTCTTTAAGGAAGGAAGTTCTGTTGAATTAAAACACTTCTTCTTTG
CTCAGGATGGTAATGCTGCTATCAGCGATTATGACTACTATCGTTATAATCTACCAACAATGTGTGATAT
CAGACAACTACTATTTGTAGTTGAAGTTGTTGATAAGTACTTTGATTGTTACGATGGTGGCTGTATTAAT
GCTAACCAAGTCATCGTCAACAACCTAGACAAATCAGCTGGTTTTCCATTTAATAAATGGGGTAAGGCTA
GACTTTATTATGATTCAATGAGTTATGAGGATCAAGATGCACTTTTCGCATATACAAAACGTAATGTCAT
CCCTACTATAACTCAAATGAATCTTAAGTATGCCATTAGTGCAAAGAATAGAGCTCGCACCGTAGCTGGT
GTCTCTATCTGTAGTACTATGACCAATAGACAGTTTCATCAAAAATTATTGAAATCAATAGCCGCCACTA
GAGGAGCTACTGTAGTAATTGGAACAAGCAAATTCTATGGTGGTTGGCACAACATGTTAAAAACTGTTTA
TAGTGATGTAGAAAACCCTCACCTTATGGGTTGGGATTATCCTAAATGTGATAGAGCCATGCCTAACATG
CTTAGAATTATGGCCTCACTTGTTCTTGCTCGCAAACATACAACGTGTTGTAGCTTGTCACACCGTTTCT
ATAGATTAGCTAATGAGTGTGCTCAAGTATTGAGTGAAATGGTCATGTGTGGCGGTTCACTATATGTTAA
ACCAGGTGGAACCTCATCAGGAGATGCCACAACTGCTTATGCTAATAGTGTTTTTAACATTTGTCAAGCT
GTCACGGCCAATGTTAATGCACTTTTATCTACTGATGGTAACAAAATTGCCGATAAGTATGTCCGCAATT
TACAACACAGACTTTATGAGTGTCTCTATAGAAATAGAGATGTTGACACAGACTTTGTGAATGAGTTTTA
CGCATATTTGCGTAAACATTTCTCAATGATGATACTCTCTGACGATGCTGTTGTGTGTTTCAATAGCACT
TATGCATCTCAAGGTCTAGTGGCTAGCATAAAGAACTTTAAGTCAGTTCTTTATTATCAAAACAATGTTT
TTATGTCTGAAGCAAAATGTTGGACTGAGACTGACCTTACTAAAGGACCTCATGAATTTTGCTCTCAACA
TACAATGCTAGTTAAACAGGGTGATGATTATGTGTACCTTCCTTACCCAGATCCATCAAGAATCCTAGGG
GCCGGCTGTTTTGTAGATGATATCGTAAAAACAGATGGTACACTTATGATTGAACGGTTCGTGTCTTTAG
CTATAGATGCTTACCCACTTACTAAACATCCTAATCAGGAGTATGCTGATGTCTTTCATTTGTACTTACA
ATACATAAGAAAGCTACATGATGAGTTAACAGGACACATGTTAGACATGTATTCTGTTATGCTTACTAAT
GATAACACTTCAAGGTATTGGGAACCTGAGTTTTATGAGGCTATGTACACACCGCATACAGTCTTATAAG
CTAGCTTGACTGACTGAGATACAGCGTACCTTCAGCTCACAGACATGATAAGATACATTGATGAGTTTGG
ACAAACCACAACTAGAATGCAGTGAAAAAAATGCTTTATTTGTGAAATTTGTGATGCTATTGCTTTATTT
GTAACCATTATAAGCTGCAATAAACAAGTTAACAACAACAATTGCATTCATTTTATGTTTCAGGTTCAGG
GGGAGGTGTGGGAGGTTTTTTAAAGCAAGTAAAACCTCTACAAATGTGGTATTGGCCCATCTCTATCGGT
ATCGTAGCATAACCCCTTGGGGCCTCTAAACGGGTCTTGAGGGGTTTTTTGTGCCCCTCGGGCCGGATTG
CTATCTACCGGCATTGGCGCAGAAAAAAATGCCTGATGCGACGCTGCGCGTCTTATACTCCCACATATGC
CAGATTCAGCAACGGATACGGCTTCCCCAACTTGCCCACTTCCATACGTGTCCTCCTTACCAGAAATTTA
TCCTTAAGGTCGTCAGCTATCCTGCAGGCGATCTCTCGATTTCGATCAAGACATTCCTTTAATGGTCTTT
TCTGGACACCACTAGGGGTCAGAAGTAGTTCATCAAACTTTCTTCCCTCCCTAATCTCATTGGTTACCTT
GGGCTATCGAAACTTAATTAACCAGTCAAGTCAGCTACTTGGCGAGATCGACTTGTCTGGGTTTCGACTA
CGCTCAGAATTGCGTCAGTCAAGTTCGATCTGGTCCTTGCTATTGCACCCGTTCTCCGATTACGAGTTTC
ATTTAAATCATGTGAGCAAAAGGCCAGCAAAAGGCCAGGAACCGTAAAAAGGCCGCGTTGCTGGCGTTTT
TCCATAGGCTCCGCCCCCCTGACGAGCATCACAAAAATCGACGCTCAAGTCAGAGGTGGCGAAACCCGAC
AGGACTATAAAGATACCAGGCGTTTCCCCCTGGAAGCTCCCTCGTGCGCTCTCCTGTTCCGACCCTGCCG
CTTACCGGATACCTGTCCGCCTTTCTCCCTTCGGGAAGCGTGGCGCTTTCTCATAGCTCACGCTGTAGGT
ATCTCAGTTCGGTGTAGGTCGTTCGCTCCAAGCTGGGCTGTGTGCACGAACCCCCCGTTCAGCCCGACCG
CTGCGCCTTATCCGGTAACTATCGTCTTGAGTCCAACCCGGTAAGACACGACTTATCGCCACTGGCAGCA
GCCACTGGTAACAGGATTAGCAGAGCGAGGTATGTAGGCGGTGCTACAGAGTTCTTGAAGTGGTGGCCTA
ACTACGGCTACACTAGAAGAACAGTATTTGGTATCTGCGCTCTGCTGAAGCCAGTTACCTTCGGAAAAAG
AGTTGGTAGCTCTTGATCCGGCAAACAAACCACCGCTGGTAGCGGTGGTTTTTTTGTTTGCAAGCAGCAG
ATTACGCGCAGAAAAAAAGGATCTCAAGAAGATCCTTTGATCTTTTCTACGGGGTCTGACGCTCAGTGGA
ACGAAAACTCACGTTAAGGGATTTTGGTCATGAGATTATCAAAAAGGATCTTCACCTAGATCCTTTTAAA
TTAAAAATGAAGTTTTAAATCAATCTAAAGTATATATGAGTAAACTTGGTCTGACAGTTACCAATGCTTA
ATCAGTGAGGCACCTATCTCAGCGATCTGTCTATTTCGTTCATCCATAGTTGCATTTAAATTTCCGAACT
CTCCAAGGCCCTCGTCGGAAAATCTTCAAACCTTTCGTCCGATCCATCTTGCAGGCTACCTCTCGAACGA
ACTATCGCAAGTCTCTTGGCCGGCCTTGCGCCTTGGCTATTGCTTGGCAGCGCCTATCGCCAGGTATTAC
TCCAATCCCGAATATCCGAGATCGGGATCACCCGAGAGAAGTTCAACCTACATCCTCAATCCCGATCTAT
CCGAGATCCGAGGAATATCGAAATCGGGGCGCGCCTGGTGTACCGAGAACGATCCTCTCAGTGCGAGTCT
CGACGATCCATATCGTTGCTTGGCAGTCAGCCAGTCGGAATCCAGCTTGGGACCCAGGAAGTCCAATCGT
CAGATATTGTACTCAAGCCTGGTCACGGCAGCGTACCGATCTGTTTAAACCTAGATATTGATAGTCTGAT
CGGTCAACGTATAATCGAGTCCTAGCTTTTGCAAACATCTATCAAGAGACAGGATCAGCAGGAGGCTTTC
GCATGAGTATTCAACATTTCCGTGTCGCCCTTATTCCCTTTTTTGCGGCATTTTGCCTTCCTGTTTTTGC
TCACCCAGAAACGCTGGTGAAAGTAAAAGATGCTGAAGATCAGTTGGGTGCGCGAGTGGGTTACATCGAA
CTGGATCTCAACAGCGGTAAGATCCTTGAGAGTTTTCGCCCCGAAGAACGCTTTCCAATGATGAGCACTT
TTAAAGTTCTGCTATGTGGCGCGGTATTATCCCGTATTGACGCCGGGCAAGAGCAACTCGGTCGCCGCAT
ACACTATTCTCAGAATGACTTGGTTGAGTATTCACCAGTCACAGAAAAGCATCTTACGGATGGCATGACA
GTAAGAGAATTATGCAGTGCTGCCATAACCATGAGTGATAACACTGCGGCCAACTTACTTCTGACAACGA
TTGGAGGACCGAAGGAGCTAACCGCTTTTTTGCACAACATGGGGGATCATGTAACTCGCCTTGATCGTTG
GGAACCGGAGCTGAATGAAGCCATACCAAACGACGAGCGTGACACCACGATGCCTGTAGCAATGGCAACA
ACCTTGCGTAAACTATTAACTGGCGAACTACTTACTCTAGCTTCCCGGCAACAGTTGATAGACTGGATGG
AGGCGGATAAAGTTGCAGGACCACTTCTGCGCTCGGCCCTTCCGGCTGGCTGGTTTATTGCTGATAAATC
TGGAGCCGGTGAGCGTGGGTCTCGCGGTATCATTGCAGCACTGGGGCCAGA
Features (pLannotate 1.2.2; 16 found; start..end, strand, type, name):
    125..261     +  terminator     rrnG terminator: transcription terminator from the E. coli ribosomal RNA rrnG operon (Albrechtsen et al., 1991)
    413..484     +  misc_feature   5' β-globin insulator: insulator upstream of the human β-globin locus (Farrell et al., 2002)
    489..535     -  terminator     T7 terminator: transcription terminator for bacteriophage T7 RNA polymerase
    553..601     -  polyA_signal   poly(A) signal: synthetic polyadenylation signal
    682..985     +  enhancer       CMV enhancer: human cytomegalovirus immediate early enhancer
   1058..1075    -  promoter       CMV promoter (fragment): human cytomegalovirus (CMV) immediate early promoter
   1138..1189    +  promoter       CMVd2 promoter: truncated human cytomegalovirus (CMV) immediate early promoter that yields moderately reduced expression relative to the full-length promoter
   1159..4056    +  CDS            rep (fragment): R1AB_SARS2 - Experimental evidence at protein level: Swiss-Prot protein existence level 1. [2'-O-methyltransferase]: Methyltransferase that mediates mRNA cap 2'-O-ribose methylation to the 5'-cap structure of viral mRNAs. N7-methyl guanosine cap is a prerequisite for binding of nsp16. Therefore plays an essential role in viral mRNAs cap methylation which is essential to evade immune system. From Severe acute respiratory syndrome coronavirus 2 (2019-nCoV) (SARS-CoV-2).
   4109..4230    -  polyA_signal   SV40 poly(A) signal: SV40 polyadenylation signal
   4253..4322    -  CDS            large T antigen (fragment): large T antigen from SV40 (simian virus 40)
   4345..4391    +  terminator     T7 terminator: transcription terminator for bacteriophage T7 RNA polymerase
   4421..4557    +  terminator     rrnG terminator: transcription terminator from the E. coli ribosomal RNA rrnG operon (Albrechtsen et al., 1991)
   4602..4673    +  misc_feature   3' β-globin insulator: insulator downstream of the human β-globin locus (Farrell et al., 2002)
   4899..5487    -  rep_origin     ori: high-copy-number ColE1/pMB1/pBR322/pUC origin of replication
   5659..5723    -  CDS            bla(M) (fragment): β-lactamase lacking the signal sequence; bla(M); allows cytosolic expression of β-lactamase
   6233..112     +  CDS            AmpR (across the origin): β-lactamase; bla; confers resistance to ampicillin, carbenicillin, and related antibiotics
