[The description below was written by a language model from this plasmid's Addgene catalogue record and pLannotate feature annotations shown in this document.]
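Description:
pGBW-m4135860 is a mammalian expression plasmid built on the pTwist_CMV_6 backbone and carrying the wild-type coding sequence for the SARS-CoV-2 RNA-dependent RNA polymerase, nsp12, which is one of the mature products of the viral ORF1ab polyprotein. The full sequence record is about 7 kb, consistent with a roughly 4.2 kb backbone plus a roughly 2.8 kb insert. In bacteria it is maintained at high copy from a ColE1/pUC-type origin and selected with ampicillin through a β-lactamase (AmpR) gene that spans the numbering origin of the circular record. A short additional β-lactamase fragment is also annotated.

Expression in mammalian cells is driven by the human cytomegalovirus immediate-early enhancer and promoter. The automated annotation resolves the promoter region only as a short fragment and a truncated CMV-type match, while the catalogue entry lists the promoter simply as CMV. The downstream open reading frame is matched to the SARS-CoV-2 replicase polyprotein 1ab. The functional note attached to that match describes the 2'-O-methyltransferase, but this is generic text for the polyprotein entry rather than a description of the nsp12 segment cloned here. No epitope tags or reporters are annotated. The transcription unit ends near an SV40 polyadenylation signal, which the table annotates on the opposite strand. The whole cassette is flanked by β-globin insulator elements together with rrnG and T7 terminators and a synthetic poly(A) signal, an arrangement that helps shield the insert from read-through transcription originating in the backbone. The record supports use for transient expression of the viral polymerase in mammalian cells. More specific applications and the cloning method are not stated.
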