Addgene plasmid #153852: pGBW-m4135860
Purpose: Mammalian expression plasmid for SARS-CoV-2 RNA-dependent RNA polymerase
Depositing lab: Ginkgo Bioworks & Benjie Chen. Depositing organization: Ginkgo Bioworks.
Backbone
  Vector backbone: pTwist_CMV_6
  Backbone size w/o insert (bp): 4180
  Vector type: Mammalian Expression
Growth in bacteria
  Bacterial resistance: Ampicillin, 100 μg/mL
  Growth temperature: 37°C
  Growth strain: DH5alpha
  Copy number: High Copy
Gene/Insert
  Gene/Insert name: SARS-CoV-2 RNA-dependent RNA polymerase (alt name: nsp12)
  Species: Severe acute respiratory syndrome coronavirus 2
  Insert size (bp): 2789
  Mutation: wt
  Entrez Gene: ORF1ab (a.k.a. GU280_gp01)
  Promoter: CMV
  Cloning method: Unknown
Resource information
  A portion of this plasmid was derived from a plasmid made by: GinkgoBioworks
Depositor comments: NCBI reference sequence: 43740578
How to cite: pGBW-m4135860 was a gift from Ginkgo Bioworks & Benjie Chen (Addgene plasmid # 153852 ; http://n2t.net/addgene:153852 ; RRID:Addgene_153852)
